Addgene plasmid #157437: pD649-HAsp-DLL3-COMP5AP-AviTag-9xHis
Purpose: Mammalian expression of cell-surface protein extracellular domain fused to COMP5AP-AviTag-9xHis. Protein is secreted from cells.
Depositing lab: Chris Garcia. Depositing organization: Stanford University. Publication: A Human IgSF Cell-Surface Interactome Reveals a Complex Network of Protein-Protein Interactions. Wojtowicz WM, Vielmetter J, Fernandes RA, Siepe DH, Eastman CL, Chisholm GB, Cox S, Klock H, Anderson PW, Rue SM, Miller JJ, Glaser SM, Bragstad ML, Vance J, Lam AW, Lesley SA, Zinn K, Garcia KC. Cell. 2020 Aug 20;182(4):1027-1043.e17. doi: 10.1016/j.cell.2020.07.025. PubMed 32822567.
Backbone
  Vector backbone: pD649
  Backbone size w/o insert (bp): 7153
  Vector type: Mammalian Expression
Growth in bacteria
  Bacterial resistance: Ampicillin, 100 μg/mL
  Growth temperature: 37°C
  Growth strain: DH5alpha
  Copy number: High Copy
Gene/Insert
  Gene/Insert name: DLL3
  Species: H. sapiens (human)
  Insert size (bp): 1398
  Entrez Gene: DLL3 (a.k.a. SCDO1)
  Promoter: CMV/SP6
  Tag / fusion protein: COMP5AP-AviTag-9xHis (C terminal on backbone)
  Cloning method: Restriction Enzyme; 5′ cloning site GCGGCCGC (not destroyed); 3′ cloning site GGCGCGCC (not destroyed)
  Sequencing primers: 5′ ATTTAGGTGACACTATAG; 3′ CGTCGCACTCCATCACGGTG
Resource information
  A portion of this plasmid was derived from a plasmid made by: synthesis by ThermoFisher
Terms and licenses: Academic/Nonprofit Terms; Industry Terms: Not Available to Industry
Depositor comments: Some plasmids in this collection may have an IS4-like element ISVsa5 family transposase upstream of the CMV promoter.
How to cite: pD649-HAsp-DLL3-COMP5AP-AviTag-9xHis was a gift from Chris Garcia (Addgene plasmid # 157437 ; http://n2t.net/addgene:157437 ; RRID:Addgene_157437)
