[The description below was written by a language model from this plasmid's Addgene catalogue record and pLannotate feature annotations shown in this document.]
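Description:
pD649-HAsp-DLL3-COMP5AP-AviTag-9xHis is a mammalian expression plasmid built on the pD649 backbone, designed to secrete the extracellular domain of human DLL3 (Delta-like 3) as a multimeric enzyme-tagged fusion. It is maintained in E. coli at high copy through a ColE1/pUC-type origin with ampicillin selection (AmpR). The sequenced record is 8,551 nt, consistent with the stated backbone plus a roughly 1.4 kb insert. Expression is driven by the CMV immediate-early enhancer and promoter with a fragment of CMV intron A. An SP6 phage promoter sits just upstream of the coding region, and transcripts end at a bGH polyadenylation signal.

The open reading frame starts with a secretion leader, named "HAsp" in the plasmid name and matched by the annotation software to a fragment of a mouse immunoglobulin heavy-chain signal sequence. The DLL3 ectodomain follows, cloned between retained NotI and AscI sites. Downstream, on the backbone, are a segment of rat cartilage oligomeric matrix protein (the pentamerising coiled coil), human placental secreted alkaline phosphatase, an AviTag for enzymatic biotinylation, and a polyhistidine tag (9xHis by name, annotated as 8xHis). Pentamerisation raises binding avidity, and alkaline phosphatase gives an enzymatic readout. This makes the protein suitable as a soluble "prey" reagent for detecting weak extracellular receptor–ligand interactions, in line with the cell-surface interactome screen the collection was made for.

A separate SV40 promoter/EM7 cassette carries a puromycin N-acetyltransferase sequence with an SV40 poly(A) signal, which could allow selection in mammalian cells. The remaining short hits (ble, KanR, lacZα, f1 ori, lac operator) appear to be backbone remnants. The depositor notes that some plasmids in this collection may carry an IS4-like transposase upstream of the CMV promoter, but none is annotated here.
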