Features (pLannotate 1.2.2; 24 found; start..end, strand, type, name):
     77..380     +  enhancer       CMV enhancer: human cytomegalovirus immediate early enhancer
    381..584     +  promoter       CMV promoter: human cytomegalovirus (CMV) immediate early promoter
    720..763     +  intron         CMV intron (fragment): modified intron A from human cytomegalovirus
    815..833     +  promoter       SP6 promoter: promoter for bacteriophage SP6 RNA polymerase
    837..874     +  CDS            IgH signal sequence (fragment): signal sequence from the mouse immunoglobulin heavy chain variable region
    917..2389    +  CDS            DLL3 (fragment): DLL3_HUMAN - Experimental evidence at transcript level: Swiss-Prot protein existence level 2. Inhibits primary neurogenesis. May be required to divert neurons along a specific differentiation pathway. Plays a role in the formation of somite boundaries during segmentation of the paraxial mesoderm (By similarity). From Homo sapiens (Human).
   2477..2656    +  CDS            Comp (fragment): COMP_RAT - Experimental evidence at protein level: Swiss-Prot protein existence level 1. May play a role in the structural integrity of cartilage via its interaction with other extracellular matrix proteins such as the collagens and fibronectin. Can mediate the interaction of chondrocytes with the cartilage extracellular matrix through interaction with cell surface integrin receptors. Could play a role in the pathogenesis of osteoarthritis. Potent suppressor of apoptosis in both primary chondrocytes and transformed cells. Suppresses apoptosis by blocking the activation of caspase-3 and by indu
   2644..4096    +  CDS            SEAP (fragment): secreted alkaline phosphatase from human placenta The natural enzyme has a C-terminal transmembrane sequence that is replaced by a GPI anchor.
   4121..4162    +  CDS            AviTag™ (fragment): peptide tag that allows for enzymatic biotinylation
   4166..4189    +  CDS            8xHis: 8xHis affinity tag
   4335..4446    +  polyA_signal   bGH poly(A) signal: bovine growth hormone polyadenylation signal
   4447..4555    +  rep_origin     f1 ori (fragment): f1 bacteriophage origin of replication; arrow indicates direction of (+) strand synthesis
   4569..4898    +  promoter       SV40 promoter: SV40 enhancer and early promoter
   4946..4993    +  promoter       EM7 promoter: synthetic bacterial promoter&nbsp
   5012..5611    +  CDS            PuroR (fragment): puromycin N-acetyltransferase; pac from Streptomyces; confers resistance to puromycin
   5621..5746    +  CDS            ble (fragment): BLE_KLEPN - Experimental evidence at protein level: Swiss-Prot protein existence level 1. Binding protein with a strong affinity to the bleomycin family of antibiotics. Binds to CL990; an antimitotic-antibiotic compound. From Klebsiella pneumoniae.
   5741..5862    +  polyA_signal   SV40 poly(A) signal: SV40 polyadenylation signal
   5915..6775    -  CDS            AmpR: β-lactamase; bla; confers resistance to ampicillin, carbenicillin, and related antibiotics
   6778..6874    -  promoter       AmpR promoter (fragment): bla
   6904..6928    -  CDS            KanR (fragment): aminoglycoside phosphotransferase; aph(3')-Ia; confers resistance to kanamycin
   7039..7627    +  rep_origin     ori: high-copy-number ColE1/pMB1/pBR322/pUC origin of replication
   7852..7869    +  terminator     rrnB T2 terminator (fragment): transcription terminator T2 from the E. coli rrnB gene
   7894..7913    -  CDS            lacZα (fragment): LacZα fragment of β-galactosidase; lacZ fragment
   8369..8385    +  protein_bind   lac operator: The lac repressor binds to the lac operator to inhibit transcription in E. coli. This inhibition can be relieved by adding lactose or isopropyl-β-D-thiogalactopyranoside (IPTG). lac repressor encoded by lacI
>Addgene plasmid #157437 | pD649-HAsp-DLL3-COMP5AP-AviTag-9xHis | addgene full sequence | sequence record 417402 | Addgene NGS Result
GGCATTGATTATTGACTAGTTATTAATAGTAATCAATTACGGGGTCATTAGTTCATAGCCCATATATGGA
GTTCCGCGTTACATAACTTACGGTAAATGGCCCGCCTGGCTGACCGCCCAACGACCCCCGCCCATTGACG
TCAATAATGACGTATGTTCCCATAGTAACGCCAATAGGGACTTTCCATTGACGTCAATGGGTGGAGTATT
TACGGTAAACTGCCCACTTGGCAGTACATCAAGTGTATCATATGCCAAGTACGCCCCCTATTGACGTCAA
TGACGGTAAATGGCCCGCCTGGCATTATGCCCAGTACATGACCTTATGGGACTTTCCTACTTGGCAGTAC
ATCTACGTATTAGTCATCGCTATTACCATGGTGATGCGGTTTTGGCAGTACATCAATGGGCGTGGATAGC
GGTTTGACTCACGGGGATTTCCAAGTCTCCACCCCATTGACGTCAATGGGAGTTTGTTTTGGCACCAAAA
TCAACGGGACTTTCCAAAATGTCGTAACAACTCCGCCCCATTGACGCAAATGGGCGGTAGGCGTGTACGG
TGGGAGGTCTATATAAGCAGAGCTCGTTTAGTGAACCGTCAGATCGCCTGGAGACGCCATCCACGCTGTT
TTGACCTCCATAGAAGACACCGGGACCGATCCAGCCTCCGCGGCCGGGAACGGTGCATTGGAACGCGGAT
TCCCCGTGCCAAGAGTGACGTAAGTACCGCCTATAGAGTCTATAGGCCCACCCCCTTGGCTTCGTTAGAA
CGCGGCTACAATTAATACATAACCTTATGTATCATACACATACGATTTAGGTGACACTATAGAATAACAT
CCACTTTGCCTTTCTCTCCACAGGTGTCCACTCCCAGGTCCAACTGCACCTCGGTTCTATCGAAAACGCG
CCTGCTAGCGCCACCATGAAGACCATCATTGCCCTGAGCTACATCTTCTGCCTGGTGTTCGCTGCGGCCG
CCGCTGGTGTTTTTGAGCTGCAGATCCACAGCTTCGGCCCTGGACCTGGACCAGGTGCTCCTAGATCTCC
TTGTAGCGCCAGACTGCCCTGCCGGCTGTTCTTCAGAGTGTGTCTGAAGCCCGGCCTGAGCGAGGAAGCT
GCTGAGTCTCCTTGTGCTCTGGGAGCCGCTCTGTCTGCTAGAGGCCCTGTGTATACAGAGCAGCCTGGTG
CTCCTGCTCCTGACCTGCCTCTTCCTGATGGACTGCTGCAGGTCCCCTTCAGAGATGCCTGGCCTGGCAC
CTTCAGCTTCATCATCGAGACTTGGAGAGAGGAACTGGGCGACCAGATCGGAGGACCTGCTTGGAGTCTG
CTGGCTAGAGTGGCCGGAAGAAGAAGGCTTGCTGCTGGCGGACCTTGGGCCAGAGATATTCAAAGAGCCG
GCGCTTGGGAGCTGCGGTTCAGCTATAGAGCCAGATGCGAACCTCCTGCCGTGGGCACAGCATGCACCAG
ACTGTGTAGACCTAGAAGCGCCCCTAGCAGATGTGGCCCAGGACTCAGACCATGTGCACCCCTGGAAGAT
GAGTGCGAAGCCCCTCTTGTGTGCAGAGCCGGATGTTCTCCTGAGCACGGCTTTTGCGAACAGCCCGGCG
AGTGCAGATGTCTGGAAGGATGGACAGGCCCTCTGTGCACCGTGCCTGTGTCTACCAGCAGCTGTCTGAG
CCCTAGAGGACCAAGCTCTGCCACAACAGGCTGTCTGGTGCCCGGACCAGGACCTTGTGATGGCAATCCT
TGTGCCAATGGCGGCAGCTGCAGCGAGACACCTAGATCCTTCGAGTGCACATGCCCCAGAGGCTTCTACG
GCCTGAGATGTGAAGTGTCCGGCGTGACCTGTGCCGACGGACCTTGTTTTAATGGCGGCCTGTGTGTTGG
CGGCGCTGATCCTGATAGCGCCTACATCTGTCACTGCCCTCCAGGCTTCCAGGGCAGCAACTGCGAGAAG
CGAGTGGACAGATGTTCCCTGCAGCCTTGCAGAAACGGCGGACTGTGTCTGGATCTGGGACACGCCCTGA
GATGCAGATGTAGAGCCGGCTTTGCCGGACCTAGATGCGAGCACGATCTGGACGATTGTGCCGGCAGAGC
CTGCGCTAATGGCGGAACATGTGTTGAAGGCGGCGGAGCCCACAGATGCTCTTGTGCCCTTGGCTTTGGC
GGCAGAGACTGCAGAGAAAGAGCCGATCCTTGCGCCGCCAGACCTTGCGCTCACGGTGGAAGATGTTACG
CCCACTTTAGCGGCCTCGTGTGCGCTTGTGCCCCAGGATATATGGGCGCCAGATGTGAATTCCCAGTGCA
CCCTGATGGCGCCTCTGCACTTCCTGCTGCTCCACCTGGACTTAGACCTGGCGACCCTCAGAGATACCTT
GGCGCGCCGGAAGATCAAGTTGATCCAAGATTGATTGATGGCAAGGGCGGATCTCTGGAGGTGCTGTTCC
AGGGACCAGGCGGAAGCGGCAATCCCGGCGGCGATCTGGCCCCCCAGATGCTGCGCGAGCTGCAGGAGAC
CAATGCCGCCCTGCAGGACGTGCGCGAGCTGCTGCGCCACCGCGTGAAGGAGATCACCTTCCTGAAGAAC
ACCGTGATGGAGTGCGACGCCTGCGGTATGCAGCCCTCTAGAGGCTCCGGCTCCATCATCCCAGTTGAGG
AGGAGAACCCGGACTTCTGGAACCGCGAGGCAGCCGAGGCCCTGGGTGCCGCCAAGAAGCTGCAGCCTGC
ACAGACAGCCGCCAAGAACCTCATCATCTTCCTGGGCGATGGGATGGGGGTGTCTACGGTGACAGCTGCC
AGGATCCTAAAAGGGCAGAAGAAGGACAAACTGGGGCCTGAGATACCCCTGGCCATGGACCGCTTCCCAT
ATGTGGCTCTGTCCAAGACATACAATGTAGACAAACATGTGCCAGACAGTGGAGCCACAGCCACGGCCTA
CCTGTGCGGGGTCAAGGGCAACTTCCAGACCATTGGCTTGAGTGCAGCCGCCCGCTTTAACCAGTGCAAC
ACGACACGCGGCAACGAGGTCATCTCCGTGATGAATCGGGCCAAGAAAGCAGGGAAGTCAGTGGGAGTGG
TAACCACCACACGAGTGCAGCACGCCTCGCCAGCCGGCACCTACGCCCACACGGTGAACCGCAACTGGTA
CTCGGACGCCGACGTGCCTGCCTCGGCCCGCCAGGAGGGGTGCCAGGACATCGCTACGCAGCTCATCTCC
AACATGGACATTGACGTGATCCTAGGTGGAGGCCGAAAGTACATGTTTCGCATGGGAACCCCAGACCCTG
AGTACCCAGATGACTACAGCCAAGGTGGGACCAGGCTGGACGGGAAGAATCTGGTGCAGGAATGGCTGGC
GAAGCGCCAGGGTGCCCGGTATGTGTGGAACCGCACTGAGCTCATGCAGGCTTCCCTGGACCCGTCTGTG
ACCCATCTCATGGGTCTCTTTGAGCCTGGAGACATGAAATACGAGATCCACCGAGACTCCACACTGGACC
CCTCCCTGATGGAGATGACAGAGGCTGCCCTGCGCCTGCTGAGCAGGAACCCCCGCGGCTTCTTCCTCTT
CGTGGAGGGTGGTCGCATCGACCATGGTCATCATGAAAGCAGGGCTTACCGGGCACTGACTGAGACGATC
ATGTTCGACGACGCCATTGAGAGGGCGGGCCAGCTCACCAGCGAGGAGGACACGCTGAGCCTCGTCACTG
CCGACCACTCCCACGTCTTCTCCTTCGGAGGCTACCCCCTGCGAGGGAGCTCCATCTTCGGGCTGGCCCC
TGGCAAGGCCCGGGACAGGAAGGCCTACACGGTCCTCCTATACGGAAACGGTCCAGGCTATGTGCTCAAG
GACGGCGCCCGGCCGGATGTTACCGAGAGCGAGAGCGGGAGCCCCGAGTATCGGCAGCAGTCAGCAGTGC
CCCTGGACGAAGAGACCCACGCAGGCGAGGACGTGGCGGTGTTCGCGCGCGGCCCGCAGGCGCACCTGGT
TCACGGCGTGCAGGAGCAGACCTTCATAGCGCACGTCATGGCCTTCGCCGCCTGCCTGGAGCCCTACACC
GCCTGCGACCTGGCGCCCCCCGCCGGCACCACCGACGCCGCGCACCCGGGTGGCGGAGGACTGAACGACA
TCTTCGAGGCTCAGAAAATCGAATGGCACGAACATCACCATCACCATCACCATCACCATTAAGGCCGGCC
TGTAGTCACTGGCACAACGCGTTACCCGGTAAGCCAATCGGGTATACACGGTCGTCATACTGCAGACAGG
GTTCTTCTACTTTGCAAGATAGTCTTGAGTAGTAAAATAAATAGATAGAGAAAATCAGCCTCGACTGTGC
CTTCTAGTTGCCAGCCATCTGTTGTTTGCCCCTCCCCCGTGCCTTCCTTGACCCTGGAAGGTGCCACTCC
CACTGTCCTTTCCTAATAAAATGAGGAAATTGCATCACAACACTCAACCCTATCTCGGTCTATTCTTTTG
ATTTATAAGGGATTTTGCCGATTTCGGCCTATTGGTTAAAAAATGAGCTGATTTAACAAAAATTTAACGC
GAATTAATTCTGTGGAATGTGTGTCAGTTAGGGTGTGGAAAGTCCCCAGGCTCCCCAGCAGGCAGAAGTA
TGCAAAGCATGCATCTCAATTAGTCAGCAACCAGGTGTGGAAAGTCCCCAGGCTCCCCAGCAGGCAGAAG
TATGCAAAGCATGCATCTCAATTAGTCAGCAACCATAGTCCCGCCCCTAACTCCGCCCATCCCGCCCCTA
ACTCCGCCCAGTTCCGCCCATTCTCCGCCCCATGGCTGACTAATTTTTTTTATTTATGCAGAGGCCGAGG
CCGCCTCTGCCTCTGAGCTATTCCAGAAGTAGTGAGGAGGCTTTTTTGGAGGCCTAGGCTTTTGCAAAAA
GCTCCCGGGAGCTTGTATATCCATTTTCGGATCTGATCAGCACGTGTTGACAATTAATCATCGGCATAGT
ATATCGGCATAGTATAATACGACAAGGTGAGGAACTAAACCATGACCGAGTACAAGCCCACGGTGCGCCT
CGCCACCCGCGACGACGTCCCCAGGGCCGTACGCACCCTCGCCGCCGCGTTCGCCGACTACCCCGCCACG
CGCCACACCGTCGATCCGGACCGCCACATCGAGCGGGTCACCGAGCTGCAAGAACTCTTCCTCACGCGCG
TCGGGCTCGACATCGGCAAGGTGTGGGTCGCGGACGACGGCGCCGCGGTGGCGGTCTGGACCACGCCGGA
GAGCGTCGAAGCGGGGGCGGTGTTCGCCGAGATCGGCCCGCGCATGGCCGAGTTGAGCGGTTCCCGGCTG
GCCGCGCAGCAACAGATGGAAGGCCTCCTGGCGCCGCACCGGCCCAAGGAGCCCGCGTGGTTCCTGGCCA
CCGTCGGCGTCTCGCCCGACCACCAGGGCAAGGGTCTGGGCAGCGCCGTCGTGCTCCCCGGAGTGGAGGC
GGCCGAGCGCGCCGGGGTGCCCGCCTTCCTGGAGACATCCGCGCCCCGCAACCTCCCCTTCTACGAGCGG
CTCGGCTTCACCGTCACCGCCGACGTCGAGGTGCCCGAAGGACCGCGCACCTGGTGCATGACCCGCAAGC
CCGGTGCCTGACACGTGCTACGAGATTTCGATTCCACCGCCGCCTTCTATGAAAGGTTGGGCTTCGGAAT
CGTTTTCCGGGACGCCGGCTGGATGATCCTCCAGCGCGGGGATCTCATGCTGGAGTTCTTCGCCCACCCC
AACTTGTTTATTGCAGCTTATAATGGTTACAAATAAAGCAATAGCATCACAAATTTCACAAATAAAGCAT
TTTTTTCACTGCATTCTAGTTGTGGTTTGTCCAAACTCATCAATGTATCTTATCATGTCTGTATACCGTC
GACCTCTAGCTAGAGCTTGGCGTAATCATGGTCATTACCAATGCTTAATCAGTGAGGCACCTATCTCAGC
GATCTGTCTATTTCGTTCATCCATAGTTGCCTGACTCCCCGTCGTGTAGATAACTACGATACGGGAGGGC
TTACCATCTGGCCCCAGCGCTGCGATGATACCGCGAGAACCACGCTCACCGGCTCCGGATTTATCAGCAA
TAAACCAGCCAGCCGGAAGGGCCGAGCGCAGAAGTGGTCCTGCAACTTTATCCGCCTCCATCCAGTCTAT
TAATTGTTGCCGGGAAGCTAGAGTAAGTAGTTCGCCAGTTAATAGTTTGCGCAACGTTGTTGCCATCGCT
ACAGGCATCGTGGTGTCACGCTCGTCGTTTGGTATGGCTTCATTCAGCTCCGGTTCCCAACGATCAAGGC
GAGTTACATGATCCCCCATGTTGTGCAAAAAAGCGGTTAGCTCCTTCGGTCCTCCGATCGTTGTCAGAAG
TAAGTTGGCCGCAGTGTTATCACTCATGGTTATGGCAGCACTGCATAATTCTCTTACTGTCATGCCATCC
GTAAGATGCTTTTCTGTGACTGGTGAGTACTCAACCAAGTCATTCTGAGAATAGTGTATGCGGCGACCGA
GTTGCTCTTGCCCGGCGTCAATACGGGATAATACCGCGCCACATAGCAGAACTTTAAAAGTGCTCATCAT
TGGAAAACGTTCTTCGGGGCGAAAACTCTCAAGGATCTTACCGCTGTTGAGATCCAGTTCGATGTAACCC
ACTCGTGCACCCAACTGATCTTCAGCATCTTTTACTTTCACCAGCGTTTCTGGGTGAGCAAAAACAGGAA
GGCAAAATGCCGCAAAAAAGGGAATAAGGGCGACACGGAAATGTTGAATACTCATATTCTTCCTTTTTCA
ATATTATTGAAGCATTTATCAGGGTTATTGTCTCATGAGCGGATACATATTTGAATGTATTTAGAAAAAT
AAACAAATAGGGGTCAGTGTTACAACCAATTAACCAATTCTGAACATTATCGCGAGCCCATTTATACCTG
AATATGGCTCATAACACCCCTTGCTCATGACCAAAATCCCTTAACGTGAGTTACGCGCGCGTCGTTCCAC
TGAGCGTCAGACCCCGTAGAAAAGATCAAAGGATCTTCTTGAGATCCTTTTTTTCTGCGCGTAATCTGCT
GCTTGCAAACAAAAAAACCACCGCTACCAGCGGTGGTTTGTTTGCCGGATCAAGAGCTACCAACTCTTTT
TCCGAAGGTAACTGGCTTCAGCAGAGCGCAGATACCAAATACTGTTCTTCTAGTGTAGCCGTAGTTAGCC
CACCACTTCAAGAACTCTGTAGCACCGCCTACATACCTCGCTCTGCTAATCCTGTTACCAGTGGCTGCTG
CCAGTGGCGATAAGTCGTGTCTTACCGGGTTGGACTCAAGACGATAGTTACCGGATAAGGCGCAGCGGTC
GGGCTGAACGGGGGGTTCGTGCACACAGCCCAGCTTGGAGCGAACGACCTACACCGAACTGAGATACCTA
CAGCGTGAGCTATGAGAAAGCGCCACGCTTCCCGAAGGGAGAAAGGCGGACAGGTATCCGGTAAGCGGCA
GGGTCGGAACAGGAGAGCGCACGAGGGAGCTTCCAGGGGGAAACGCCTGGTATCTTTATAGTCCTGTCGG
GTTTCGCCACCTCTGACTTGAGCGTCGATTTTTGTGATGCTCGTCAGGGGGGCGGAGCCTATGGAAAAAC
GCCAGCAACGCGGCCTTTTTACGGTTCCTGGCCTTTTGCTGGCCTTTTGCTCACATGTTCTTTCCTGCGT
TATCCCCTGATTCTGTGGATAACCGTATTACCGCCTTTGAGTGAGCTGATACCGCTCGCCGCAGCCGAAC
GACCGAGCGCAGCGAGTCAGTGAGCGAGGAAGCGGAAGGCGAGAGTAGGGAACTGCCAGGCATCAAACTA
AGCAGAAGGCCCCTGACGGATGGCCTTTTTGCGTTTCTACAAACTCTTTCTGTGTTGTAAAACGACGGCC
AGTCTTAAGCTCGGGCCCCCTGGGCGGTTCTGATAACGAGTAATCGTTAATCCGCAAATAACGTAAAAAC
CCGCTTCGGCGGGTTTTTTTATGGGGGGAGTTTAGGGAAAGAGCATTTGTCAGAATATTTAAGGGCGCCT
GTCACTTTGCTTGATATATGAGAATTATTTAACCTTATAAATGAGAAAAAAGCAACGCACTTTAAATAAG
ATACGTTGCTTTTTCGATTGATGAACACCTATAATTAAACTATTCATCTATTATTTATGATTTTTTGTAT
ATACAATATTTCTAGTTTGTTAAAGAGAATTAAGAAAATAAATCTCGAAAATAATAAAGGGAAAATCAGT
TTTTGATATCAAAATTATACATGTCAACGATAATACAAAATATAATACAAACTATAAGATGTTATCAGTA
TTTATTATCATTTAGAATAAATTTTGTGTCGCCCTTAATTGTGAGCGGATAACAATTACGAGCTTCATGC
ACAGTGGCGTTGACTCAATATTGGCCATTAGCCATATTATTCATTGGTTATATAGCATAAATCAATATTG
GCTATTGGCCATTGCATACGTTGTATCTATATCATAATATGTACATTTATATTGGCTCATGTCCAATATG
ACCGCCATGTT
