>Addgene plasmid #157437 | pD649-HAsp-DLL3-COMP5AP-AviTag-9xHis | depositor partial sequence | sequence record 303984 | insert (extracellular domain)
GCTGGTGTTTTTGAGCTGCAGATCCACAGCTTCGGCCCTGGACCTGGACCAGGTGCTCCTAGATCTCCTT
GTAGCGCCAGACTGCCCTGCCGGCTGTTCTTCAGAGTGTGTCTGAAGCCCGGCCTGAGCGAGGAAGCTGC
TGAGTCTCCTTGTGCTCTGGGAGCCGCTCTGTCTGCTAGAGGCCCTGTGTATACAGAGCAGCCTGGTGCT
CCTGCTCCTGACCTGCCTCTTCCTGATGGACTGCTGCAGGTCCCCTTCAGAGATGCCTGGCCTGGCACCT
TCAGCTTCATCATCGAGACTTGGAGAGAGGAACTGGGCGACCAGATCGGAGGACCTGCTTGGAGTCTGCT
GGCTAGAGTGGCCGGAAGAAGAAGGCTTGCTGCTGGCGGACCTTGGGCCAGAGATATTCAAAGAGCCGGC
GCTTGGGAGCTGCGGTTCAGCTATAGAGCCAGATGCGAACCTCCTGCCGTGGGCACAGCATGCACCAGAC
TGTGTAGACCTAGAAGCGCCCCTAGCAGATGTGGCCCAGGACTCAGACCATGTGCACCCCTGGAAGATGA
GTGCGAAGCCCCTCTTGTGTGCAGAGCCGGATGTTCTCCTGAGCACGGCTTTTGCGAACAGCCCGGCGAG
TGCAGATGTCTGGAAGGATGGACAGGCCCTCTGTGCACCGTGCCTGTGTCTACCAGCAGCTGTCTGAGCC
CTAGAGGACCAAGCTCTGCCACAACAGGCTGTCTGGTGCCCGGACCAGGACCTTGTGATGGCAATCCTTG
TGCCAATGGCGGCAGCTGCAGCGAGACACCTAGATCCTTCGAGTGCACATGCCCCAGAGGCTTCTACGGC
CTGAGATGTGAAGTGTCCGGCGTGACCTGTGCCGACGGACCTTGTTTTAATGGCGGCCTGTGTGTTGGCG
GCGCTGATCCTGATAGCGCCTACATCTGTCACTGCCCTCCAGGCTTCCAGGGCAGCAACTGCGAGAAGCG
AGTGGACAGATGTTCCCTGCAGCCTTGCAGAAACGGCGGACTGTGTCTGGATCTGGGACACGCCCTGAGA
TGCAGATGTAGAGCCGGCTTTGCCGGACCTAGATGCGAGCACGATCTGGACGATTGTGCCGGCAGAGCCT
GCGCTAATGGCGGAACATGTGTTGAAGGCGGCGGAGCCCACAGATGCTCTTGTGCCCTTGGCTTTGGCGG
CAGAGACTGCAGAGAAAGAGCCGATCCTTGCGCCGCCAGACCTTGCGCTCACGGTGGAAGATGTTACGCC
CACTTTAGCGGCCTCGTGTGCGCTTGTGCCCCAGGATATATGGGCGCCAGATGTGAATTCCCAGTGCACC
CTGATGGCGCCTCTGCACTTCCTGCTGCTCCACCTGGACTTAGACCTGGCGACCCTCAGAGATACCTT
